Addgene plasmid #105415: pCK025
Purpose: Synthetic biology
Depositing lab: Johannes Stuttmann. Depositing organization: Martin-Luther-Universitaet Halle-Wittenberg. Publication: Peripheral infrastructure vectors and an extended set of plant parts for the Modular Cloning system. Gantner J, Ordon J, Ilse T, Kretschmer C, Gruetzner R, Lofke C, Dagdas Y, Burstenbinder K, Marillonnet S, Stuttmann J. PLoS One. 2018 May 30;13(5):e0197185. doi: 10.1371/journal.pone.0197185. eCollection 2018. PubMed 29847550.
Backbone
  Vector backbone: pAGM1301 (Engler et al., 2014)
  Vector type: Synthetic Biology
Growth in bacteria
  Bacterial resistance: Spectinomycin, 50 μg/mL
  Growth temperature: 37°C
  Growth strain: DH5alpha
  Copy number: High Copy
Gene/Insert
  Gene/Insert name: Hormone-binding domain and regulatory sequences (estrogen receptor)
  Species: H. sapiens (human)
  Mutation: BsaI/ BpiI restriction sites removed
  Cloning method: Restriction Enzyme; 5′ cloning site BpiI (destroyed during cloning); 3′ cloning site BpiI (destroyed during cloning)
  Sequencing primers: 5′ CTTTGAGTGAGCTGATACCG; 3′ GGGTTCCGCGCACATTTC
Terms and licenses: Academic/Nonprofit Terms; Industry Terms: Not Available to Industry
How to cite: pCK025 was a gift from Johannes Stuttmann (Addgene plasmid # 105415 ; http://n2t.net/addgene:105415 ; RRID:Addgene_105415)
