[The description below was written by a language model from this plasmid's Addgene catalogue record and pLannotate feature annotations shown in this document.]
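Description:
pCK025 is a small (about 3.2 kb) level 0 part plasmid for the Modular Cloning (MoClo) Golden Gate system, built in the pAGM1301 backbone and belonging to a set of plant-oriented parts and accessory vectors that extends that toolkit. It is an E. coli cloning vector rather than an expression construct. It replicates from a high-copy ColE1/pUC-type origin and is selected with spectinomycin through the aadA gene, which also confers streptomycin resistance. An AmpR (bla) promoter lies upstream of the resistance region. The short integrase, gentamicin acetyltransferase and lacI matches in the annotation are fragments, most likely remnants of the backbone's resistance cassette and cloning history rather than functional genes.

The payload is the hormone-binding domain of the human estrogen receptor with associated regulatory sequences. The automated annotation labels this roughly 0.9 kb coding region as ERT2, the mutated ligand-binding domain, but that is a similarity-based call, and the catalogue entry does not say whether the ERT2 substitutions are present. Internal BsaI and BpiI sites were removed so that the part is compatible with type IIS assembly. The fragment was inserted through BpiI sites that were destroyed during cloning. In the usual MoClo scheme, a module like this is released with BsaI and combined with promoter, coding and terminator modules into a transcription unit. The plasmid has no promoter or terminator for the domain itself.

Such a domain is typically fused to a protein of interest, such as a transcription factor or recombinase, to make its activity depend on an estrogen-type ligand. The record lists the purpose only as synthetic biology, and it does not state the module's fusion position or overhangs.
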