Features (pLannotate 1.2.2; 7 found; start..end, strand, type, name):
    286..335     +  CDS            lacI (fragment): lac repressor; lacI; The lac repressor binds to the lac operator to inhibit transcription in E. coli. This inhibition can be relieved by adding lactose or isopropyl-β-D-thiogalactopyranoside (IPTG).
    364..1299    +  CDS            ERT2: mutated ligand-binding domain of the human estrogen receptor (Feil et al., 1997)
   1431..1535    +  promoter       AmpR promoter: bla
   1526..1606    -  CDS            int (fragment): INT2_ECOLX - Protein inferred from homology: Swiss-Prot protein existence level 3. Putative integrase believed to be involved in the insertion of antibiotic resistance genes into plasmids and transposons. From Escherichia coli.
   1694..1750    +  CDS            GmR (fragment): gentamycin acetyltransferase; aacC1; confers resistance to gentamycin
   1757..2545    +  CDS            aadA: S3AD_ECOLX - Experimental evidence at protein level: Swiss-Prot protein existence level 1. Mediates bacterial resistance to the antibiotics streptomycin and spectinomycin. From Escherichia coli.
   2719..103     +  rep_origin     ori (across the origin): high-copy-number ColE1/pMB1/pBR322/pUC origin of replication
>Addgene plasmid #105415 | pCK025 | addgene full sequence | sequence record 207377 | Addgene NGS Result
AGGGGGAAACGCCTGGTATCTTTATAGTCCTGTCGGGTTTCGCCACCTCTGACTTGAGCGTCGATTTTTG
TGATGCTCGTCAGGGGGGCGGAGCCTATGGAAAAACGCCAGCAACGCGGCCTTTTTACGGTTCCTGGCCT
TTTGCTGGCCTTTTGCTCACATGTTCTTTCCTGCGTTATCCCCTGATTCTGTGGATAACCGTATTACCGC
CTTTGAGTGAGCTGATACCGCTCGCCGCAGCCGAACGACCGAGCGCAGCGAGTCAGTGAGCGAGGAAGCG
GAAGAGCGCCCAATACGCAAACCGCCTCTCCCCGCGCGTTGGCCGATTCATTAATCACTCTGTGGTCTCA
TTCGGCTGCATCTGCTGGAGACATGAGAGCTGCCAACCTTTGGCCAAGCCCGCTCATGATCAAACGCTCT
AAGAAGAACAGCCTGGCCTTGTCCCTGACGGCCGACCAGATGGTCAGTGCCTTGTTGGATGCTGAGCCCC
CCATACTCTATTCCGAGTATGATCCTACCAGACCCTTCAGTGAAGCTTCGATGATGGGCTTACTGACCAA
CCTGGCAGACAGGGAGCTGGTTCACATGATCAACTGGGCGAAGAGGGTGCCAGGCTTTGTGGATTTGACC
CTCCATGATCAGGTCCACCTTCTAGAATGTGCCTGGCTAGAGATCCTGATGATTGGCCTCGTCTGGCGCT
CCATGGAGCACCCAGGGAAGCTACTGTTTGCTCCTAACTTGCTCTTGGACAGGAACCAGGGAAAATGTGT
AGAGGGCATGGTGGAGATCTTCGACATGCTGCTGGCTACATCATCTCGGTTCCGCATGATGAATCTGCAG
GGAGAGGAGTTTGTGTGCCTCAAATCTATTATTTTGCTTAATTCTGGAGTGTACACATTTCTGTCCAGCA
CCCTGAAGTCTCTGGAAGAGAAGGACCATATCCACCGAGTCCTGGACAAGATCACAGACACTTTGATCCA
CCTGATGGCCAAGGCAGGCCTGACCCTGCAGCAGCAGCACCAGCGGCTGGCCCAGCTCCTCCTCATCCTC
TCCCACATCAGGCACATGAGTAACAAAGGCATGGAGCATCTGTACAGCATGAAGTGCAAGAACGTGGTGC
CCCTCTATGACCTGCTGCTGGAGATGCTGGACGCCCACCGCCTACATGCGCCCACTAGCCGTGGAGGGGC
ATCCGTGGAGGAGACGGACCAAAGCCACTTGGCCACTGCGGGCTCTACTTCATCGCATTCCTTGCAAAAG
TATTACATCACGGGGGAGGCAGAGGGTTTCCCTGCCACAGTCTAGGCTTTGAGACCACGAAGTGGCTCTT
CAGTGGACGAAAGGGCCTCGTGATACGCCTATTTTTATAGGTTAATGTCATGATAATAATGGTTTCTTAG
ACGTCAGGTGGCACTTTTCGGGGAAATGTGCGCGGAACCCCTATTTGTTTATTTTTCTAAATACATTCAA
ATATGTATCCGCTCATGAGACAATAACCCTGATAAATGCTTCAATAATATTGAAAAAGGAAGAGTATGCG
CTCACGCAACTGGTCCAGAACCTTGACCGAACGCAGCGGTGGTAACGGCGCAGTGGCGGTTTTCATGGCT
TGTTATGACTGTTTTTTTTTGGGGTACAGTCTATGCCTCGGGCATCCAAGCAGCAAGCGCGTTACGCCGT
GGGTCGATGTTTGATGTTATGGAGCAGCAACGATGTTACGCAGCAGGGCAGTCGCCCTAAAACAAAGTTA
AACATCATGAGGGAAGCGGTGATCGCCGAAGTATCGACTCAACTATCAGAGGTAGTTGGCGTCATCGAGC
GCCATCTCGAACCGACGTTGCTGGCCGTACATTTGTACGGCTCCGCAGTGGATGGCGGCCTGAAGCCACA
CAGCGATATTGATTTGCTGGTTACGGTGACCGTAAGGCTTGATGAAACAACGCGGCGAGCTTTGATCAAC
GACCTTTTGGAAACTTCGGCTTCCCCTGGAGAGAGCGAGATTCTCCGCGCTGTAGAAGTCACCATTGTTG
TGCACGACGACATCATTCCGTGGCGTTATCCAGCTAAGCGCGAACTGCAATTTGGAGAATGGCAGCGCAA
TGACATTCTTGCAGGTATCTTCGAGCCAGCCACGATCGACATTGATCTGGCTATCTTGCTGACAAAAGCA
AGAGAACATAGCGTTGCCTTGGTAGGTCCAGCGGCGGAGGAACTCTTTGATCCGGTTCCTGAACAGGATC
TATTTGAGGCGCTAAATGAAACCTTAACGCTATGGAACTCGCCGCCCGACTGGGCTGGCGATGAGCGAAA
TGTAGTGCTTACGTTGTCCCGCATTTGGTACAGCGCAGTAACCGGCAAAATCGCGCCGAAGGATGTCGCT
GCCGACTGGGCAATGGAGCGCCTGCCGGCCCAGTATCAGCCCGTCATACTTGAAGCTAGACAGGCTTATC
TTGGACAAGAAGAAGATCGCTTGGCCTCGCGCGCAGATCAGTTGGAAGAATTTGTCCATTACGTAAAAGG
CGAGATCACCAAGGTAGTCGGCAAATAACTGTCAGACCAAGTTTACTCATATATACTTTAGATTGATTTA
AAACTTCATTTTTAATTTAAAAGGATCTAGGTGAAGATCCTTTTTGATAATCTCATGACCAAAATCCCTT
AACGTGAGTTTTCGTTCCACTGAGCGTCAGACCCCGTAGAAAAGATCAAAGGATCTTCTTGAGATCCTTT
TTTTCTGCGCGTAATCTGCTGCTTGCAAACAAAAAAACCACCGCTACCAGCGGTGGTTTGTTTGCCGGAT
CAAGAGCTACCAACTCTTTTTCCGAAGGTAACTGGCTTCAGCAGAGCGCAGATACCAAATACTGTTCTTC
TAGTGTAGCCGTAGTTAGGCCACCACTTCAAGAACTCTGTAGCACCGCCTACATACCTCGCTCTGCTAAT
CCTGTTACCAGTGGCTGCTGCCAGTGGCGATAAGTCGTGTCTTACCGGGTTGGACTCAAGACGATAGTTA
CCGGATAAGGCGCAGCGGTCGGGCTGAACGGGGGGTTCGTGCACACAGCCCAGCTTGGAGCGAACGACCT
ACACCGAACTGAGATACCTACAGCGTGAGCTATGAGAAAGCGCCACGCTTCCCGAAGGGAGAAAGGCGGA
CAGGTATCCGGTAAGCGGCAGGGTCGGAACAGGAGAGCGCACGAGGGAGCTTCC
